Addgene plasmid #59624: pSicoR-TMF1i1
Purpose: Expression of shRNA against human TMF1
Depositing lab: Miguel Ramalho-Santos. Depositing organization: University of California, San Francisco (UCSF). Publication: Systematic Identification of Barriers to Human iPSC Generation. Qin H, Diaz A, Blouin L, Lebbink RJ, Patena W, Tanbun P, LeProust EM, McManus MT, Song JS, Ramalho-Santos M. Cell. 2014 Jul 17;158(2):449-61. doi: 10.1016/j.cell.2014.05.040. PubMed 25036638.
Backbone
  Vector backbone: pSicoR
  Vector type: Mammalian Expression, RNAi
Growth in bacteria
  Bacterial resistance: Ampicillin, 100 μg/mL
  Growth temperature: 37°C
  Growth strain: Stbl3
  Copy number: High Copy
Gene/Insert
  Gene/Insert name: TMF1
  gRNA/shRNA sequence: TMF1
  Species: H. sapiens (human)
  Entrez Gene: TMF1 (a.k.a. ARA160, TMF)
  Promoter: U6
  Cloning method: Restriction Enzyme; 5′ cloning site HpaI (destroyed during cloning); 3′ cloning site XhoI (not destroyed)
  Sequencing primers: 5′ mU6-F
Terms and licenses: Academic/Nonprofit Terms; Industry Terms: Not Available to Industry
How to cite: pSicoR-TMF1i1 was a gift from Miguel Ramalho-Santos (Addgene plasmid # 59624 ; http://n2t.net/addgene:59624 ; RRID:Addgene_59624)
