[The description below was written by a language model from this plasmid's Addgene catalogue record.]
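Description:
pSicoR-TMF1i1 is an RNA interference plasmid built on the pSicoR backbone and catalogued as a mammalian expression/RNAi vector. It carries a short hairpin RNA directed against human TMF1 (also known as ARA160 or TMF). The hairpin is placed under a U6 promoter, an RNA polymerase III promoter commonly used for shRNAs because it produces small, precisely initiated, non-polyadenylated transcripts. These fold into hairpins and are processed by the cellular RNAi machinery into siRNAs that knock down the target mRNA. The listed sequencing primer name suggests the promoter is the mouse U6 version. The hairpin was inserted by restriction cloning between an HpaI site, which was destroyed in the process, and an XhoI site, which was retained. The "i1" suffix implies it may be one of several independent hairpins against the same gene, though the record does not say so.

In bacteria the plasmid is maintained at high copy under ampicillin selection. The recommended host is a recombination-deficient strain of the kind generally chosen for constructs containing repeated sequences. pSicoR is generally known as a lentiviral, Cre-regulatable shRNA backbone, but no feature table is provided, so the presence of LTRs, loxP sites, a reporter or a mammalian selection marker in this particular construct cannot be confirmed from the record. The record also does not give the hairpin target sequence. The stated purpose is expression of an shRNA against human TMF1, and the associated study concerned systematic identification of barriers to human induced pluripotent stem cell generation. This is consistent with use of the plasmid for loss-of-function testing of TMF1 in reprogramming experiments.
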