>Addgene plasmid #59624 | pSicoR-TMF1i1 | depositor partial sequence | sequence record 93301 | pSicoR-TMF1i1 sequence 63 bps
TGAACTGAGTCTACCATTTCTTACTTCTAGAGAGTAAGAAATGGTAGACTCAGTTCTTTTTTC
