>Addgene plasmid #59624 | pSicoR-TMF1i1 | addgene partial sequence | sequence record 96889 | WPRE-R 5'-CATAGCGTAAAAGGAGCAACA-3'
ATTTTGTAATCCAGAGGTTGATTATCGATAAGCTTGATATCGAATTGTACCTAGTGGAACCGGAACCCTT
AAACATGTATAACTTCGTATAATGTATGCTATACGAAGTTATTAGGTCCCTCGACGAATTCCTACTTGTA
CAGCTCGTCCATGCCGAGAGTGATCCCGGCGGCGGTCACGAACTCCAGCAGGACCATGTGATCGCGCTTC
TCGTTGGGGTCTTTGCTCAGGGCGGACTGGGTGCTCAGGTAGTGGTTGTCGGGCAGCAGCACGGGGCCGT
CGCCGATGGGGGTGTTCTGCTGGTAGTGGTCGGCGAGCTGCACGCTGCCGTCCTCGATGTTGTGGCGGAT
CTTGAAGTTCACCTTGATGCCGTTCTTCTGCTTGTCGGCCATGATATAGACGTTGTGGCTGTTGTAGTTG
TACTCCAGCTTGTGCCCCAGGATGTTGCCGTCCTCCTTGAAGTCGATGCCCTTCAGCTCGATGCGGTTCA
CCAGGGTGTCGCCCTCGAACTTCACCTCGGCGCGGGTCTTGTAGTTGCCGTCGTCCTTGAAGAAGATGGT
GCGCTCCTGGACGTAGCCTTCGGGCATGGCGGACTTGAAGAAGTCGTGCTGCTTCATGTGGTCGGGGTAG
CGGCTGAAGCACTGCACGCCGTAGGTCAGGGTGGTCACGAGGGTGGGCCAGGGCACGGGCAGCTTGCCGG
TGGTGCA
