>Addgene plasmid #59624 | pSicoR-TMF1i1 | addgene partial sequence | sequence record 97371 | pLLU-5 5'-cacagacttgtgggagaagc-3'
GCATATAATATTTCCTAGTAACTATAGAGGCTTAATGTGCGATAAAAGACAGATAATCTGTTCTTTTTAA
TACTAGCTACATTTTACATGATAGGCTTGGATTTCTATAACTTCGTATAGCATACATTATACGAAGTTAT
AAACAGCACAAAAGGAAACTCACCCTAACTGTAAAGTAATTGTGTGTTTTGAGACTATAAATATCCCTTG
GAGAAAAGCCTTGTTTGAACTGAGTCTACCATTTCTTACTTCTAGAGAGTAAGAAATGGTAGACTCAGTT
CTTTTTTCTCGAGTACTAGGATCCATTAGGCGGCCGCGTGGATAACCGTATTACCGCCATGCATTAGTTA
TTAATAGTAATCAATTACGGGGTCATTAGTTCATAGCCCATATATGGAGTTCCGCG
